Addgene plasmid #11651: pLVUT-tTR-KRAB
Purpose: Tet-regulated (Tet-on) lentiviral vector for transgene (hUbiquitin promoter) - AND/OR - shRNA (H1 promoter when subcloned from pLVTHM (Addgene#12247)) - 3rd generation
Depositing lab: Patrick Aebischer & Didier Trono. Depositing organization: Swiss Federal Institute of Technology (EPFL). Publication: A versatile tool for conditional gene expression and knockdown. Szulc J, Wiznerowicz M, Sauvain MO, Trono D, Aebischer P. Nat Methods. 2006 Feb;3(2):109-16. doi: 10.1038/nmeth846 PubMed 16432520.
Backbone
  Vector backbone: None
  Backbone size w/o insert (bp): 11480
  Vector type: Mammalian Expression, Lentiviral
Growth in bacteria
  Bacterial resistance: Ampicillin, 100 μg/mL
  Growth temperature: 37°C
  Growth strain: Stbl3
  Growth instructions: Use Stbl3 or HB101 to reduce chance of recombination. Grow at 37C
  Copy number: High Copy
Gene/Insert
  Gene/Insert name: hUbiquitin C, GFP, tTR-KRAB, Tet-on
  Cloning method: Restriction Enzyme
  Sequencing primers: 5′ See map
Terms and licenses: Academic/Nonprofit Terms; Industry Terms: Not Available to Industry
Depositor comments: Transgenes can be expressed from any RNA Pol II promoter as part of bicistronic unit comprising the KRAB-based repressor; tetO sequences are inserted into the vector LTR. Tet-on and Tet-off versions rely on repressors that bind in the absence or the presence of doxycycline, respectively. Addition of Pol III promoter-small hairpin RNA cassette allows for drug-controllable RNA interference (Tet-on shRNA). pLVTHM and packaging plasmid for this system are also available at Addgene http://www.addgene.org/rnaitools Please visit Trono lab website http://tronolab.epfl.ch to see frequently asked questions on cloning strategies and packaging. Note: There is another EcoRI site at 6235 that is not depicted in the author's map.
How to cite: pLVUT-tTR-KRAB was a gift from Patrick Aebischer & Didier Trono (Addgene plasmid # 11651 ; http://n2t.net/addgene:11651 ; RRID:Addgene_11651)
