[The description below was written by a language model from this plasmid's Addgene catalogue record.]
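Description:
pLVUT-tTR-KRAB is a third-generation lentiviral vector for doxycycline-controlled (Tet-on) expression in mammalian cells, delivered by viral transduction after packaging with separate helper plasmids. The record lists a size of about 11.5 kb and names no parental backbone. In bacteria it is a high-copy plasmid selected with ampicillin, and recombination-reducing strains are recommended, as is usual for constructs carrying repeated LTRs. No feature table is provided, so the bacterial origin and the exact arrangement of viral elements are not stated.

The payload is a single-vector regulatory system. The human ubiquitin C promoter drives GFP together with tTR-KRAB, a fusion of the tetracycline repressor to a KRAB transcriptional silencing domain. According to the depositor comments, the transgene and the repressor form a bicistronic unit, and tetO operator sequences are placed in the vector LTR. In this Tet-on version, the repressor binds tetO in the absence of doxycycline, and KRAB-mediated silencing spreads over the integrated provirus to shut down nearby promoters. Adding doxycycline releases the repressor and allows expression. The comments indicate that any RNA Pol II promoter can be used to express a transgene in this arrangement.

The vector can also accept an H1 (Pol III) promoter–shRNA cassette subcloned from the companion plasmid pLVTHM. This cassette falls under the same KRAB-based control, giving drug-inducible RNA interference. The construct therefore serves for conditional transgene expression, conditional knockdown, or both at once. The depositor notes an additional EcoRI site that is absent from the authors' map, which is relevant when planning restriction cloning.
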