>Addgene plasmid #11651 | pLVUT-tTR-KRAB | addgene partial sequence | sequence record 91351 | IRES-F 5'-TGGCTCTCCTCAAGCGTATT-3'
TACCCCATTGTATGGGATCTGATCTGGGGCCTCGGTGCACATGCTTTACATGTGTTTAGTCGAGGTTAAA
AAACGTCTAGGCCCCCCGAACCACGGGGACGTGGTTTTCCTTTGAAAAACACGATGATAATACCATGGCT
AGATTAGATAAAAGTAAAGTGATTAACAGCGCATTAGAGCTGCTTAATGAGGTCGGAATCGAAGGTTTAA
CAACCCGTAAACTCGCCCAGAAGCTAGGTGTAGAGCAGCCTACATTGTATTGGCATGTAAAAAATAAGCG
GGCTTTGCTCGACGCCTTAGCCATTGAGATGTTAGATAGGCACCATACTCACTTTTGCCCTTTAGAAGGG
GAAAGCTGGCAAGATTTTTTACGTAATAACGCTAAAAGTTTTAGATGTGCTTTACTAAGTCATCGCGATG
GAGCAAAAGTACATTTAGGTACACGGCCTACAGAAAAACAGTATGAAACTCTCGAAAATCAATTAGCCTT
TTTATGCCAACAAGGTTTTTCACTAGAGAATGCATTATATGCACTCAGCGCTGTGGGGCATTTTACTTTA
GGTTGCGTATTGGAAGATCAAGAGCATCAAGTCGCTAAAGAAGAAAGGGAAACACCTACTACTGATAGTA
TGCCGCCATTATTACGACAAGCTATCGAATTATTTGATCACCAAGGTGCAGAGCCAGCCTTCTTATTCGG
CCTTGAATTGATCATATGCGGATTA
