>Addgene plasmid #11651 | pLVUT-tTR-KRAB | addgene partial sequence | sequence record 91352 | hUBCpro-F 5'-TGAAGCTCCGGTTTTGAACT-3'
AGTTTTTTAGGCACCTTTTGAAATGTAATCATTTGGGTCAATATGTAATTTTCAGTGTTAGACTAGTAAA
TTGTCCGCTAAATTCTGGCCGTTTTTGGCTTTTTTGTTAGACGAAGCTTGGGCTGCAGGTCGACTCTAGA
GGATCCCCGGGTACCGGTCGCCACCATGGTGAGCAAGGGCGAGGAGCTGTTCACCGGGGTGGTGCCCATC
CTGGTCGAGCTGGACGGCGACGTAAACGGCCACAAGTTCAGCGTGTCCGGCGAGGGCGAGGGCGATGCCA
CCTACGGCAAGCTGACCCTGAAGTTCATCTGCACCACCGGCAAGCTGCCCGTGCCCTGGCCCACCCTCGT
GACCACCCTGACCTACGGCGTGCAGTGCTTCAGCCGCTACCCCGACCACATGAAGCAGCACGACTTCTTC
AAGTCCGCCATGCCCGAAGGCTACGTCCAGGAGCGCACCATCTTCTTCAAGGACGACGGCAACTACAAGA
CCCGCGCCGAGGTGAAGTTCGAGGGCGACACCCTGGTGAACCGCATCGAGCTGAAGGGCATCGACTTCAA
GGAGGACGGCAACATCCTGGGGCACAAGCTGGAGTACAACTACAACAGCCACAACGTCTATATCATGGCC
GACAAGCAGAAGAACGGCATCAAGGTGAACTTCAAGATCCGCCACAACATC
