>Addgene plasmid #11651 | pLVUT-tTR-KRAB | addgene partial sequence | sequence record 91353 | EGFP-N 5'-CGTCGCCGTCCAGCTCGACCAG-3'
CTCCTCGCCCTTGCTCACCATGGTGGCGACCGGTACCCGGGGATCCTCTAGAGTCGACCTGCAGCCCAAG
CTTCGTCTAACAAAAAAGCCAAAAACGGCCAGAATTTAGCGGACAATTTACTAGTCTAACACTGAAAATT
ACATATTGACCCAAATGATTACATTTCAAAAGGTGCCTAAAAAACTTCACAAAACACACTCGCCAACCCC
GAGCGCATAGTTCAAAACCGGAGCTTCAGCTACTTAAGAAGATAGGTACATAAAACCGACCAAAGAAACT
GACGCCTCACTTATCCCTCCCCTCACCAGAGGTCCGGCGCCTGTCGATTCAGGAGAGCCTACCCTAGGCC
CGAACCCTGCGTCCTGCGACGGAGAAAAGCCTACCGCACACCTACCGGCAGGTGGCCCCACCCTGCATTA
TAAGCCAACAGAACGGGTGACGTCACGACACGACGAGGGCGCGCGCTCCCAAAGGTACGGGTGCACTGCC
CAACGGCACCGCCATAACTGCCGCCCCCGCAACAGACGACAAACCGAGTTCTCCAGTCAGTGACAAACTT
CACGTCAGGGTCCCCAGATGGTGCCCCAGCCCATCTCACCCGAATAAGAGCTTTCCCGCATTAGCGAAGG
CCTCAAGACCTTGGGTTCTTGCCGCCCACCATGCCCCCCACCTTGTTTCAACGACCTCACAGCCCGCCTC
ACAAGCGTCTTCCATTCAAGACTCGGGAACAGCCGCCATTTTGCTGCGCTCCCCCCAACCCCCAGTTCAG
GGCAACCTTGCTCGCGGA
