>Addgene plasmid #11651 | pLVUT-tTR-KRAB | addgene partial sequence | sequence record 91354 | WPRE-R 5'-CATAGCGTAAAAGGAGCAACA-3'
AATTTTGTAATCCAGAGGTTGATTATCGATAAGCTTGATATCGAATTCGAAGCTTGAGCTCGACTAGCTA
GCTAGCTACTAGCTAGTCGAGATCCTTAAACTGATGATTTGATTTCAAATGCAGTCTCTGAATCAGGATG
GGTCTCTTGGTGAATTTCTCTCTCCACCAGCCAGGGCTCTTCTCCCTTCTCCAACCGGAGGATCACATCT
GGCTTAGTAAGCTGATAACCCAAGGAAACCAGGTTCTTATAGTTCTCCAGCATCACATTTCTGTACACGA
TCTGCTGAGCAGTGTCCAGCAGCTTCCACTCCTCCCTGGTGAAGTCCACAAATACATCCTTGAAGGTCAC
CAGTGTCCGGGACCAGGCAGTTAGTGACTTAGCATCCATGCCCTCCTTGTTCTTGATGATACTTCCTTGA
GTGACAGCAGAGTGCTGAGGAGACAAAGCACCACCGCCGTCGACCTTTCTCTTCTTTTTTGGCGACCCAC
TTTCACATTTAAGTTGTTTTTCTAATCCGCATATGATCAATTCAAGGCCGAATAAGAAGGCTGGCTCTGC
ACCTTGGTGATCAAATAATTCGATAGCTTGTCGTAATAATGGCGGCATACTATCAGTAGTAGGTGTTTCC
CTTTCTTCTTTAGCGACTTGATGCTCTTGATCTTCCAATACGCAACCTAAAGTAAAATGCCCCACAGCGC
TGAGTGCATATAATGCATTCTCTAGTGAAAAACCTTGTTGGCATAAAAAGGCTAATTGATTTTCGAGAGT
TTCATACTGTTTTTC
