LOCUS       Exported 11550 bp ds-DNA circular SYN 29-JUL-2021
DEFINITION  Tet-regulated (Tet-on) lentiviral vector for transgene (hUbiquitin
            promoter) - AND/OR - shRNA (H1 promoter when subcloned from pLVTHM
            (Addgene#12247)) - 3rd generation.
ACCESSION   .
VERSION     .
KEYWORDS    pLVUT-tTR-KRAB
SOURCE      synthetic DNA construct
  ORGANISM  synthetic DNA construct
REFERENCE   1 (bases 1 to 11550)
  AUTHORS   Szulc J, Wiznerowicz M, Sauvain MO, Trono D, Aebischer P
  TITLE     A versatile tool for conditional gene expression and knockdown.
  JOURNAL   Nat Methods. 2006 Feb . 3(2):109-16.
  PUBMED    16432520
REFERENCE   2 (bases 1 to 11550)
  AUTHORS   .
  TITLE     Direct Submission
  JOURNAL   Exported Jul 29, 2021 from SnapGene Server 1.1.58
            http://www.snapgene.com
FEATURES             Location/Qualifiers
     source          1..11550
                     /organism="synthetic DNA construct"
                     /mol_type="other DNA"
     primer_bind     complement(42..61)
                     /label=pRS-marker
                     /note="pRS vectors, use to sequence yeast selectable
                     marker"
     enhancer        233..612
                     /label=CMV enhancer
                     /note="human cytomegalovirus immediate early enhancer"
     promoter        614..812
                     /label=CMV promoter
                     /note="human cytomegalovirus (CMV) immediate early
                     promoter"
     primer_bind     767..787
                     /label=CMV-F
                     /note="Human CMV immediate early promoter, forward primer"
     LTR             830..1010
                     /label=5' LTR (truncated)
                     /note="truncated 5' long terminal repeat (LTR) from HIV-1"
     misc_feature    1057..1182
                     /label=HIV-1 Psi
                     /note="packaging signal of human immunodeficiency virus
                     type 1"
     misc_feature    1675..1908
                     /label=RRE
                     /note="The Rev response element (RRE) of HIV-1 allows for
                     Rev-dependent mRNA export from the nucleus to the
                     cytoplasm."
     CDS             2093..2137
                     /codon_start=1
                     /product="antigenic peptide corresponding to amino acids
                     655 to 669 of the HIV envelope protein gp41 (Lutje Hulsik
                     et al., 2013)"
                     /label=gp41 peptide
                     /note="recognized by the 2H10 single-chain llama nanobody"
                     /translation="KNEQELLELDKWASL"
     misc_feature    2435..2552
                     /label=cPPT/CTS
                     /note="central polypurine tract and central termination
                     sequence of HIV-1"
     promoter        2617..3828
                     /label=UbC promoter
                     /note="human ubiquitin C promoter"
     primer_bind     3665..3684
                     /label=hUBCpro-F
                     /note="Human Ubiquitin C (UbC) promoter, forward primer"
     regulatory      3876..3885
                     /regulatory_class="other"
                     /note="vertebrate consensus sequence for strong initiation
                     of translation (Kozak, 1987)"
     CDS             3882..4601
                     /codon_start=1
                     /product="the original enhanced GFP (Yang et al., 1996)"
                     /label=EGFP
                     /note="mammalian codon-optimized"
                     /translation="MVSKGEELFTGVVPILVELDGDVNGHKFSVSGEGEGDATYGKLTL
                     KFICTTGKLPVPWPTLVTTLTYGVQCFSRYPDHMKQHDFFKSAMPEGYVQERTIFFKDD
                     GNYKTRAEVKFEGDTLVNRIELKGIDFKEDGNILGHKLEYNYNSHNVYIMADKQKNGIK
                     VNFKIRHNIEDGSVQLADHYQQNTPIGDGPVLLPDNHYLSTQSALSKDPNEKRDHMVLL
                     EFVTAAGITLGMDELYK"
     CDS             3882..4598
                     /codon_start=1
                     /product="enhanced GFP"
                     /label=EGFP
                     /translation="MVSKGEELFTGVVPILVELDGDVNGHKFSVSGEGEGDATYGKLTL
                     KFICTTGKLPVPWPTLVTTLTYGVQCFSRYPDHMKQHDFFKSAMPEGYVQERTIFFKDD
                     GNYKTRAEVKFEGDTLVNRIELKGIDFKEDGNILGHKLEYNYNSHNVYIMADKQKNGIK
                     VNFKIRHNIEDGSVQLADHYQQNTPIGDGPVLLPDNHYLSTQSALSKDPNEKRDHMVLL
                     EFVTAAGITLGMDELYK"
     primer_bind     complement(3927..3948)
                     /label=EGFP-N
                     /note="EGFP, reverse primer"
     primer_bind     complement(4188..4207)
                     /label=EXFP-R
                     /note="For distinguishing EGFP variants, reverse primer"
     primer_bind     4535..4556
                     /label=EGFP-C
                     /note="EGFP, forward primer"
     misc_feature    4640..5191
                     /label=IRES
                     /note="internal ribosome entry site (IRES) of the
                     encephalomyocarditis virus (EMCV)"
     primer_bind     complement(4784..4801)
                     /label=IRES reverse
                     /note="IRES internal ribosome entry site, reverse primer.
                     Also called pCDH-rev"
     primer_bind     5011..5030
                     /label=IRES-F
                     /note="IRES internal ribosome entry site, forward primer"
     CDS             5194..5811
                     /codon_start=1
                     /gene="tetR from transposon Tn10"
                     /product="tetracycline repressor TetR"
                     /label=TetR
                     /note="TetR binds to the tetracycline operator tetO to
                     inhibit transcription. This inhibition can be relieved by
                     adding tetracycline or doxycycline."
                     /translation="MARLDKSKVINSALELLNEVGIEGLTTRKLAQKLGVEQPTLYWHV
                     KNKRALLDALAIEMLDRHHTHFCPLEGESWQDFLRNNAKSFRCALLSHRDGAKVHLGTR
                     PTEKQYETLENQLAFLCQQGFSLENALYALSAVGHFTLGCVLEDQEHQVAKEERETPTT
                     DSMPPLLRQAIELFDHQGAEPAFLFGLELIICGLEKQLKCESG"
     primer_bind     complement(5267..5286)
                     /label=Tet-R
                     /note="Tetracycline resistance gene, reverse primer"
     CDS             5815..5835
                     /codon_start=1
                     /product="nuclear localization signal of SV40 (simian virus
                     40) large T antigen"
                     /label=SV40 NLS
                     /translation="PKKKRKV"
     CDS             5938..6132
                     /codon_start=1
                     /product="Kruppel-associated box (KRAB) transcriptional
                     repression domain from the human zinc finger protein ZNF10
                     (Margolin et al., 1994)"
                     /label=KRAB
                     /translation="RTLVTFKDVFVDFTREEWKLLDTAQQIVYRNVMLENYKNLVSLGY
                     QLTKPDVILRLEKGEEPWLV"
     misc_feature    6273..6861
                     /label=WPRE
                     /note="woodchuck hepatitis virus posttranscriptional
                     regulatory element"
     primer_bind     complement(6326..6346)
                     /label=WPRE-R
                     /note="WPRE, reverse primer"
     CDS             complement(6744..6755)
                     /codon_start=1
                     /product="Factor Xa recognition and cleavage site"
                     /label=Factor Xa site
                     /translation="IEGR"
     primer_bind     complement(6864..6880)
                     /label=KS primer
                     /note="common sequencing primer, one of multiple similar
                     variants"
     primer_bind     complement(6865..6881)
                     /label=pBluescriptKS
                     /note="For pBluescript vector"
     protein_bind    7001..7271
                     /label=tetracycline response element
                     /bound_moiety="tetracycline repressor TetR"
                     /note="contains seven copies of the tetracycline operator
                     tetO"
     protein_bind    7043..7313
                     /label=tetracycline response element
                     /bound_moiety="tetracycline repressor TetR"
                     /note="contains seven copies of the tetracycline operator
                     tetO"
     LTR             7352..7532
                     /label=5' LTR (truncated)
                     /note="truncated 5' long terminal repeat (LTR) from HIV-1"
     primer_bind     complement(7556..7573)
                     /label=BGH-rev
                     /note="Bovine growth hormone terminator, reverse primer.
                     Also called BGH reverse"
     polyA_signal    7562..7786
                     /label=bGH poly(A) signal
                     /note="bovine growth hormone polyadenylation signal"
     rep_origin      7832..8260
                     /direction=RIGHT
                     /label=f1 ori
                     /note="f1 bacteriophage origin of replication; arrow
                     indicates direction of (+) strand synthesis"
     primer_bind     complement(7919..7938)
                     /label=F1ori-R
                     /note="F1 origin, reverse primer"
     primer_bind     8129..8150
                     /label=F1ori-F
                     /note="F1 origin, forward primer"
     primer_bind     complement(8269..8289)
                     /label=pBABE 3'
                     /note="SV40 enhancer, reverse primer for pBABE vectors"
     promoter        8274..8603
                     /label=SV40 promoter
                     /note="SV40 enhancer and early promoter"
     rep_origin      8454..8589
                     /label=SV40 ori
                     /note="SV40 origin of replication"
     primer_bind     8516..8535
                     /label=SV40pro-F
                     /note="SV40 promoter/origin, forward primer"
     promoter        8651..8698
                     /label=EM7 promoter
                     /note="synthetic bacterial promoter "
     CDS             8717..9091
                     /codon_start=1
                     /gene="Sh ble from Streptoalloteichus hindustanus"
                     /product="antibiotic-binding protein"
                     /label=BleoR
                     /note="confers resistance to bleomycin, phleomycin, and
                     Zeocin(TM)"
                     /translation="MAKLTSAVPVLTARDVAGAVEFWTDRLGFSRDFVEDDFAGVVRDD
                     VTLFISAVQDQVVPDNTLAWVWVRGLDELYAEWSEVVSTNFRDASGPAMTEIGEQPWGR
                     EFALRDPAGNCVHFVAEEQD"
     polyA_signal    9221..9342
                     /label=SV40 poly(A) signal
                     /note="SV40 polyadenylation signal"
     primer_bind     complement(9258..9277)
                     /label=SV40pA-R
                     /note="SV40 polyA, reverse primer"
     primer_bind     9312..9331
                     /label=EBV-rev
                     /note="SV40 polyA terminator, reverse primer"
     primer_bind     complement(9391..9407)
                     /label=M13 rev
                     /note="common sequencing primer, one of multiple similar
                     variants"
     primer_bind     complement(9391..9407)
                     /label=M13 Reverse
                     /note="In lacZ gene. Also called M13-rev"
     primer_bind     complement(9404..9426)
                     /label=M13/pUC Reverse
                     /note="In lacZ gene"
     protein_bind    9415..9431
                     /label=lac operator
                     /bound_moiety="lac repressor encoded by lacI"
                     /note="The lac repressor binds to the lac operator to
                     inhibit transcription in E. coli. This inhibition can be
                     relieved by adding lactose or
                     isopropyl-beta-D-thiogalactopyranoside (IPTG)."
     promoter        complement(9439..9469)
                     /label=lac promoter
                     /note="promoter for the E. coli lac operon"
     protein_bind    9484..9505
                     /label=CAP binding site
                     /bound_moiety="E. coli catabolite activator protein"
                     /note="CAP binding activates transcription in the presence
                     of cAMP."
     primer_bind     complement(9622..9639)
                     /label=L4440
                     /note="L4440 vector, forward primer"
     rep_origin      complement(9793..10381)
                     /direction=LEFT
                     /label=ori
                     /note="high-copy-number ColE1/pMB1/pBR322/pUC origin of
                     replication"
     primer_bind     complement(9873..9892)
                     /label=pBR322ori-F
                     /note="pBR322 origin, forward primer"
     CDS             complement(10552..11412)
                     /codon_start=1
                     /gene="bla"
                     /product="beta-lactamase"
                     /label=AmpR
                     /note="confers resistance to ampicillin, carbenicillin, and
                     related antibiotics"
                     /translation="MSIQHFRVALIPFFAAFCLPVFAHPETLVKVKDAEDQLGARVGYI
                     ELDLNSGKILESFRPEERFPMMSTFKVLLCGAVLSRIDAGQEQLGRRIHYSQNDLVEYS
                     PVTEKHLTDGMTVRELCSAAITMSDNTAANLLLTTIGGPKELTAFLHNMGDHVTRLDRW
                     EPELNEAIPNDERDTTMPVAMATTLRKLLTGELLTLASRQQLIDWMEADKVAGPLLRSA
                     LPAGWFIADKSGAGERGSRGIIAALGPDGKPSRIVVIYTTGSQATMDERNRQIAEIGAS
                     LIKHW"
     primer_bind     11175..11194
                     /label=Amp-R
                     /note="Ampicillin resistance gene, reverse primer"
     promoter        complement(11413..11517)
                     /gene="bla"
                     /label=AmpR promoter
ORIGIN
        1 cggatcggga gatctcccga tcccctatgg tgcactctca gtacaatctg ctctgatgcc
       61 gcatagttaa gccagtatct gctccctgct tgtgtgttgg aggtcgctga gtagtgcgcg
      121 agcaaaattt aagctacaac aaggcaaggc ttgaccgaca attgcatgaa gaatctgctt
      181 agggttaggc gttttgcgct gcttcgcgat gtacgggcca gatatacgcg ttgacattga
      241 ttattgacta gttattaata gtaatcaatt acggggtcat tagttcatag cccatatatg
      301 gagttccgcg ttacataact tacggtaaat ggcccgcctg gctgaccgcc caacgacccc
      361 cgcccattga cgtcaataat gacgtatgtt cccatagtaa cgccaatagg gactttccat
      421 tgacgtcaat gggtggagta tttacggtaa actgcccact tggcagtaca tcaagtgtat
      481 catatgccaa gtacgccccc tattgacgtc aatgacggta aatggcccgc ctggcattat
      541 gcccagtaca tgaccttatg ggactttcct acttggcagt acatctacgt attagtcatc
      601 gctattacca tggtgatgcg gttttggcag tacatcaatg ggcgtggata gcggtttgac
      661 tcacggggat ttccaagtct ccaccccatt gacgtcaatg ggagtttgtt ttggcaccaa
      721 aatcaacggg actttccaaa atgtcgtaac aactccgccc cattgacgca aatgggcggt
      781 aggcgtgtac ggtgggaggt ctatataagc agcgcgtttt gcctgtactg ggtctctctg
      841 gttagaccag atctgagcct gggagctctc tggctaacta gggaacccac tgcttaagcc
      901 tcaataaagc ttgccttgag tgcttcaagt agtgtgtgcc cgtctgttgt gtgactctgg
      961 taactagaga tccctcagac ccttttagtc agtgtggaaa atctctagca gtggcgcccg
     1021 aacagggact tgaaagcgaa agggaaacca gaggagctct ctcgacgcag gactcggctt
     1081 gctgaagcgc gcacggcaag aggcgagggg cggcgactgg tgagtacgcc aaaaattttg
     1141 actagcggag gctagaagga gagagatggg tgcgagagcg tcagtattaa gcgggggaga
     1201 attagatcgc gatgggaaaa aattcggtta aggccagggg gaaagaaaaa atataaatta
     1261 aaacatatag tatgggcaag cagggagcta gaacgattcg cagttaatcc tggcctgtta
     1321 gaaacatcag aaggctgtag acaaatactg ggacagctac aaccatccct tcagacagga
     1381 tcagaagaac ttagatcatt atataataca gtagcaaccc tctattgtgt gcatcaaagg
     1441 atagagataa aagacaccaa ggaagcttta gacaagatag aggaagagca aaacaaaagt
     1501 aagaccaccg cacagcaagc ggccgctgat cttcagacct ggaggaggag atatgaggga
     1561 caattggaga agtgaattat ataaatataa agtagtaaaa attgaaccat taggagtagc
     1621 acccaccaag gcaaagagaa gagtggtgca gagagaaaaa agagcagtgg gaataggagc
     1681 tttgttcctt gggttcttgg gagcagcagg aagcactatg ggcgcagcgt caatgacgct
     1741 gacggtacag gccagacaat tattgtctgg tatagtgcag cagcagaaca atttgctgag
     1801 ggctattgag gcgcaacagc atctgttgca actcacagtc tggggcatca agcagctcca
     1861 ggcaagaatc ctggctgtgg aaagatacct aaaggatcaa cagctcctgg ggatttgggg
     1921 ttgctctgga aaactcattt gcaccactgc tgtgccttgg aatgctagtt ggagtaataa
     1981 atctctggaa cagatttgga atcacacgac ctggatggag tgggacagag aaattaacaa
     2041 ttacacaagc ttaatacact ccttaattga agaatcgcaa aaccagcaag aaaagaatga
     2101 acaagaatta ttggaattag ataaatgggc aagtttgtgg aattggttta acataacaaa
     2161 ttggctgtgg tatataaaat tattcataat gatagtagga ggcttggtag gtttaagaat
     2221 agtttttgct gtactttcta tagtgaatag agttaggcag ggatattcac cattatcgtt
     2281 tcagacccac ctcccaaccc cgaggggacc cgacaggccc gaaggaatag aagaagaagg
     2341 tggagagaga gacagagaca gatccattcg attagtgaac ggatcggcac tgcgtgcgcc
     2401 aattctgcag acaaatggca gtattcatcc acaattttaa aagaaaaggg gggattgggg
     2461 ggtacagtgc aggggaaaga atagtagaca taatagcaac agacatacaa actaaagaat
     2521 tacaaaaaca aattacaaaa attcaaaatt ttcgggttta ttacagggac agcagagatc
     2581 cagtttggtt aattaacccg tgtcggctcc agatctggcc tccgcgccgg gttttggcgc
     2641 ctcccgcggg cgcccccctc ctcacggcga gcgctgccac gtcagacgaa gggcgcagcg
     2701 agcgtcctga tccttccgcc cggacgctca ggacagcggc ccgctgctca taagactcgg
     2761 ccttagaacc ccagtatcag cagaaggaca ttttaggacg ggacttgggt gactctaggg
     2821 cactggtttt ctttccagag agcggaacag gcgaggaaaa gtagtccctt ctcggcgatt
     2881 ctgcggaggg atctccgtgg ggcggtgaac gccgatgatt atataaggac gcgccgggtg
     2941 tggcacagct agttccgtcg cagccgggat ttgggtcgcg gttcttgttt gtggatcgct
     3001 gtgatcgtca cttggtgagt agcgggctgc tgggctggcc ggggctttcg tggccgccgg
     3061 gccgctcggt gggacggaag cgtgtggaga gaccgccaag ggctgtagtc tgggtccgcg
     3121 agcaaggttg ccctgaactg ggggttgggg ggagcgcagc aaaatggcgg ctgttcccga
     3181 gtcttgaatg gaagacgctt gtgaggcggg ctgtgaggtc gttgaaacaa ggtggggggc
     3241 atggtgggcg gcaagaaccc aaggtcttga ggccttcgct aatgcgggaa agctcttatt
     3301 cgggtgagat gggctggggc accatctggg gaccctgacg tgaagtttgt cactgactgg
     3361 agaactcggt ttgtcgtctg ttgcgggggc ggcagttatg gcggtgccgt tgggcagtgc
     3421 acccgtacct ttgggagcgc gcgccctcgt cgtgtcgtga cgtcacccgt tctgttggct
     3481 tataatgcag ggtggggcca cctgccggta ggtgtgcggt aggcttttct ccgtcgcagg
     3541 acgcagggtt cgggcctagg gtaggctctc ctgaatcgac aggcgccgga cctctggtga
     3601 ggggagggat aagtgaggcg tcagtttctt tggtcggttt tatgtaccta tcttcttaag
     3661 tagctgaagc tccggttttg aactatgcgc tcggggttgg cgagtgtgtt ttgtgaagtt
     3721 ttttaggcac cttttgaaat gtaatcattt gggtcaatat gtaattttca gtgttagact
     3781 agtaaattgt ccgctaaatt ctggccgttt ttggcttttt tgttagacga agcttgggct
     3841 gcaggtcgac tctagaggat ccccgggtac cggtcgccac catggtgagc aagggcgagg
     3901 agctgttcac cggggtggtg cccatcctgg tcgagctgga cggcgacgta aacggccaca
     3961 agttcagcgt gtccggcgag ggcgagggcg atgccaccta cggcaagctg accctgaagt
     4021 tcatctgcac caccggcaag ctgcccgtgc cctggcccac cctcgtgacc accctgacct
     4081 acggcgtgca gtgcttcagc cgctaccccg accacatgaa gcagcacgac ttcttcaagt
     4141 ccgccatgcc cgaaggctac gtccaggagc gcaccatctt cttcaaggac gacggcaact
     4201 acaagacccg cgccgaggtg aagttcgagg gcgacaccct ggtgaaccgc atcgagctga
     4261 agggcatcga cttcaaggag gacggcaaca tcctggggca caagctggag tacaactaca
     4321 acagccacaa cgtctatatc atggccgaca agcagaagaa cggcatcaag gtgaacttca
     4381 agatccgcca caacatcgag gacggcagcg tgcagctcgc cgaccactac cagcagaaca
     4441 cccccatcgg cgacggcccc gtgctgctgc ccgacaacca ctacctgagc acccagtccg
     4501 ccctgagcaa agaccccaac gagaagcgcg atcacatggt cctgctggag ttcgtgaccg
     4561 ccgccgggat cactctcggc atggacgagc tgtacaagta aagcggccgc gactctagaa
     4621 ttccgccccc ccccccctaa cgttactggc cgaagccgct tggaataagg ccggtgtgcg
     4681 tttgtctata tgttattttc caccatattg ccgtcttttg gcaatgtgag ggcccggaaa
     4741 cctggccctg tcttcttgac gagcattcct aggggtcttt cccctctcgc caaaggaatg
     4801 caaggtctgt tgaatgtcgt gaaggaagca gttcctctgg aagcttcttg aagacaaaca
     4861 acgtctgtag cgaccctttg caggcagcgg aaccccccac ctggcgacag gtgcctctgc
     4921 ggccaaaagc cacgtgtata agatacacct gcaaaggcgg cacaacccca gtgccacgtt
     4981 gtgagttgga tagttgtgga aagagtcaaa tggctctcct caagcgtatt caacaagggg
     5041 ctgaaggatg cccagaaggt accccattgt atgggatctg atctggggcc tcggtgcaca
     5101 tgctttacat gtgtttagtc gaggttaaaa aacgtctagg ccccccgaac cacggggacg
     5161 tggttttcct ttgaaaaaca cgatgataat accatggcta gattagataa aagtaaagtg
     5221 attaacagcg cattagagct gcttaatgag gtcggaatcg aaggtttaac aacccgtaaa
     5281 ctcgcccaga agctaggtgt agagcagcct acattgtatt ggcatgtaaa aaataagcgg
     5341 gctttgctcg acgccttagc cattgagatg ttagataggc accatactca cttttgccct
     5401 ttagaagggg aaagctggca agatttttta cgtaataacg ctaaaagttt tagatgtgct
     5461 ttactaagtc atcgcgatgg agcaaaagta catttaggta cacggcctac agaaaaacag
     5521 tatgaaactc tcgaaaatca attagccttt ttatgccaac aaggtttttc actagagaat
     5581 gcattatatg cactcagcgc tgtggggcat tttactttag gttgcgtatt ggaagatcaa
     5641 gagcatcaag tcgctaaaga agaaagggaa acacctacta ctgatagtat gccgccatta
     5701 ttacgacaag ctatcgaatt atttgatcac caaggtgcag agccagcctt cttattcggc
     5761 cttgaattga tcatatgcgg attagaaaaa caacttaaat gtgaaagtgg gtcgccaaaa
     5821 aagaagagaa aggtcgacgg cggtggtgct ttgtctcctc agcactctgc tgtcactcaa
     5881 ggaagtatca tcaagaacaa ggagggcatg gatgctaagt cactaactgc ctggtcccgg
     5941 acactggtga ccttcaagga tgtatttgtg gacttcacca gggaggagtg gaagctgctg
     6001 gacactgctc agcagatcgt gtacagaaat gtgatgctgg agaactataa gaacctggtt
     6061 tccttgggtt atcagcttac taagccagat gtgatcctcc ggttggagaa gggagaagag
     6121 ccctggctgg tggagagaga aattcaccaa gagacccatc ctgattcaga gactgcattt
     6181 gaaatcaaat catcagttta aggatctcga ctagctagta gctagctagc tagtcgagct
     6241 caagcttcga attcgatatc aagcttatcg ataatcaacc tctggattac aaaatttgtg
     6301 aaagattgac tggtattctt aactatgttg ctccttttac gctatgtgga tacgctgctt
     6361 taatgccttt gtatcatgct attgcttccc gtatggcttt cattttctcc tccttgtata
     6421 aatcctggtt gctgtctctt tatgaggagt tgtggcccgt tgtcaggcaa cgtggcgtgg
     6481 tgtgcactgt gtttgctgac gcaaccccca ctggttgggg cattgccacc acctgtcagc
     6541 tcctttccgg gactttcgct ttccccctcc ctattgccac ggcggaactc atcgccgcct
     6601 gccttgcccg ctgctggaca ggggctcggc tgttgggcac tgacaattcc gtggtgttgt
     6661 cggggaaatc atcgtccttt ccttggctgc tcgcctgtgt tgccacctgg attctgcgcg
     6721 ggacgtcctt ctgctacgtc ccttcggccc tcaatccagc ggaccttcct tcccgcggcc
     6781 tgctgccggc tctgcggcct cttccgcgtc ttcgccttcg ccctcagacg agtcggatct
     6841 ccctttgggc cgcctccccg catcgatacc gtcgacctcg agtaccttta agaccaatga
     6901 cttacaaggc agctgtagat cttagccact ttttaaaaga aaagggggga ctggaagggc
     6961 taattcactc ccaacgaaga caagatctcg agtttaccac tccctatcag tgatagagaa
     7021 aagtgaaagt cgagtttacc actccctatc agtgatagag aaaagtgaaa gtcgagttta
     7081 ccactcccta tcagtgatag agaaaagtga aagtcgagtt taccactccc tatcagtgat
     7141 agagaaaagt gaaagtcgag tttaccactc cctatcagtg atagagaaaa gtgaaagtcg
     7201 agtttaccac tccctatcag tgatagagaa aagtgaaagt cgagtttacc actccctatc
     7261 agtgatagag aaaagtgaaa gtcgagttta ccactcccta tcagtgatag agaaaagtga
     7321 aagtcggatc gatctgcttt ttgcttgtac tgggtctctc tggttagacc agatctgagc
     7381 ctgggagctc tctggctaac tagggaaccc actgcttaag cctcaataaa gcttgccttg
     7441 agtgcttcaa gtagtgtgtg cccgtctgtt gtgtgactct ggtaactaga gatccctcag
     7501 acccttttag tcagtgtgga aaatctctag cagcatctag aaacccgctg atcagcctcg
     7561 actgtgcctt ctagttgcca gccatctgtt gtttgcccct cccccgtgcc ttccttgacc
     7621 ctggaaggtg ccactcccac tgtcctttcc taataaaatg aggaaattgc atcgcattgt
     7681 ctgagtaggt gtcattctat tctggggggt ggggtggggc aggacagcaa gggggaggat
     7741 tgggaagaca atagcaggca tgctggggat gcggtgggct ctatggcttc tgaggcggaa
     7801 agaaccagct ggggctctag ggggtatccc cnnnnnnnnn nnnnnnnnnn nnnnnnnnnn
     7861 nnnnnnnnnn nnnnnnnnnn nnnnnnnnnn nnnnnnnnnn nnnnnnnnnn nnnnnnnnnn
     7921 nnnnnnnnnn nnnnnnnnnn nnnnnnnnnn nnnnncnnnn nnnnnnnnnn nnnnnnnnnn
     7981 nnnnnnnnnn nnnnnnnnnn nnnnnnnnnn nnnnnnnnnn nnnnnnnnnn nnnnnnnnnn
     8041 nnnnnnnann nnnnnnnnnn nnnnnnnnnn nnnnnnnnnn nnnnnnnnnn nnnnnnncct
     8101 ttgacgttgg agtccacgtt ctttaatagt ggactcttgt tccaaactgg aacaacactc
     8161 aaccctatct cggtctattc ttttgattta taagggattt tgccgatttc ggcctattgg
     8221 ttaaaaaatg agctgattta acaaaaattt aacgcgaatt aattctgtgg aatgtgtgtc
     8281 agttagggtg tggaaagtcc ccaggctccc cagcaggcag aagtatgcaa agcatgcatc
     8341 tcaattagtc agcaaccagg tgtggaaagt ccccaggctc cccagcaggc agaagtatgc
     8401 aaagcatgca tctcaattag tcagcaacca tagtcccgcc cctaactccg cccatcccgc
     8461 ccctaactcc gcccagttcc gcccattctc cgccccatgg ctgactaatt ttttttattt
     8521 atgcagaggc cgaggccgcc tctgcctctg agctattcca gaagtagtga ggaggctttt
     8581 ttggaggcct aggcttttgc aaaaagctcc cgggagcttg tatatccatt ttcggatctg
     8641 atcagcacgt gttgacaatt aatcatcggc atagtatatc ggcatagtat aatacgacaa
     8701 ggtgaggaac taaaccatgg ccaagttgac cagtgccgtt ccggtgctca ccgcgcgcga
     8761 cgtcgccgga gcggtcgagt tctggaccga ccggctcggg ttctcccggg acttcgtgga
     8821 ggacgacttc gccggtgtgg tccgggacga cgtgaccctg ttcatcagcg cggtccagga
     8881 ccaggtggtg ccggacaaca ccctggcctg ggtgtgggtg cgcggcctgg acgagctgta
     8941 cgccgagtgg tcggaggtcg tgtccacgaa cttccgggac gcctccgggc cggccatgac
     9001 cgagatcggc gagcagccgt gggggcggga gttcgccctg cgcgacccgg ccggcaactg
     9061 cgtgcacttc gtggccgagg agcaggactg acacgtgcta cgagatttcg attccaccgc
     9121 cgccttctat gaaaggttgg gcttcggaat cgttttccgg gacgccggct ggatgatcct
     9181 ccagcgcggg gatctcatgc tggagttctt cgcccacccc aacttgttta ttgcagctta
     9241 taatggttac aaataaagca atagcatcac aaatttcaca aataaagcat ttttttcact
     9301 gcattctagt tgtggtttgt ccaaactcat caatgtatct tatcatgtct gtataccgtc
     9361 gacctctagc tagagcttgg cgtaatcatg gtcatagctg tttcctgtgt gaaattgtta
     9421 tccgctcaca attccacaca acatacgagc cggaagcata aagtgtaaag cctggggtgc
     9481 ctaatgagtg agctaactca cattaattgc gttgcgctca ctgcccgctt tccagtcggg
     9541 aaacctgtcg tgccagctgc attaatgaat cggccaacgc gcggggagag gcggtttgcg
     9601 tattgggcgc tcttccgctt cctcgctcac tgactcgctg cgctcggtcg ttcggctgcg
     9661 gcgagcggta tcagctcact caaaggcggt aatacggtta tccacagaat caggggataa
     9721 cgcaggaaag aacatgtgag caaaaggcca gcaaaaggcc aggaaccgta aaaaggccgc
     9781 gttgctggcg tttttccata ggctccgccc ccctgacgag catcacaaaa atcgacgctc
     9841 aagtcagagg tggcgaaacc cgacaggact ataaagatac caggcgtttc cccctggaag
     9901 ctccctcgtg cgctctcctg ttccgaccct gccgcttacc ggatacctgt ccgcctttct
     9961 cccttcggga agcgtggcgc tttctcatag ctcacgctgt aggtatctca gttcggtgta
    10021 ggtcgttcgc tccaagctgg gctgtgtgca cgaacccccc gttcagcccg accgctgcgc
    10081 cttatccggt aactatcgtc ttgagtccaa cccggtaaga cacgacttat cgccactggc
    10141 agcagccact ggtaacagga ttagcagagc gaggtatgta ggcggtgcta cagagttctt
    10201 gaagtggtgg cctaactacg gctacactag aagaacagta tttggtatct gcgctctgct
    10261 gaagccagtt accttcggaa aaagagttgg tagctcttga tccggcaaac aaaccaccgc
    10321 tggtagcggt ggtttttttg tttgcaagca gcagattacg cgcagaaaaa aaggatctca
    10381 agaagatcct ttgatctttt ctacggggtc tgacgctcag tggaacgaaa actcacgtta
    10441 agggattttg gtcatgagat tatcaaaaag gatcttcacc tagatccttt taaattaaaa
    10501 atgaagtttt aaatcaatct aaagtatata tgagtaaact tggtctgaca gttaccaatg
    10561 cttaatcagt gaggcaccta tctcagcgat ctgtctattt cgttcatcca tagttgcctg
    10621 actccccgtc gtgtagataa ctacgatacg ggagggctta ccatctggcc ccagtgctgc
    10681 aatgataccg cgagacccac gctcaccggc tccagattta tcagcaataa accagccagc
    10741 cggaagggcc gagcgcagaa gtggtcctgc aactttatcc gcctccatcc agtctattaa
    10801 ttgttgccgg gaagctagag taagtagttc gccagttaat agtttgcgca acgttgttgc
    10861 cattgctaca ggcatcgtgg tgtcacgctc gtcgtttggt atggcttcat tcagctccgg
    10921 ttcccaacga tcaaggcgag ttacatgatc ccccatgttg tgcaaaaaag cggttagctc
    10981 cttcggtcct ccgatcgttg tcagaagtaa gttggccgca gtgttatcac tcatggttat
    11041 ggcagcactg cataattctc ttactgtcat gccatccgta agatgctttt ctgtgactgg
    11101 tgagtactca accaagtcat tctgagaata gtgtatgcgg cgaccgagtt gctcttgccc
    11161 ggcgtcaata cgggataata ccgcgccaca tagcagaact ttaaaagtgc tcatcattgg
    11221 aaaacgttct tcggggcgaa aactctcaag gatcttaccg ctgttgagat ccagttcgat
    11281 gtaacccact cgtgcaccca actgatcttc agcatctttt actttcacca gcgtttctgg
    11341 gtgagcaaaa acaggaaggc aaaatgccgc aaaaaaggga ataagggcga cacggaaatg
    11401 ttgaatactc atactcttcc tttttcaata ttattgaagc atttatcagg gttattgtct
    11461 catgagcgga tacatatttg aatgtattta gaaaaataaa caaatagggg ttccgcgcac
    11521 atttccccga aaagtgccac ctgacgtcga
//
